>Addgene plasmid #169440 | pHFS:SEP-rGluA2 TKIT donor | depositor full sequence | sequence record 328492 | Full Sequence
TGAGGCACCTATCTCAGCGATCTGTCTATTTCGTTCATCCATAGTTGCCTGACTCCCCGTCGTGTAGATA
ACTACGATACGGGAGGGCTTACCATCTGGCCCCAGTGCTGCAATGATACCGCGAGACCCACGCTCACCGG
CTCCAGATTTATCAGCAATAAACCAGCCAGCCGGAAGGGCCGAGCGCAGAAGTGGTCCTGCAACTTTATC
CGCCTCCATCCAGTCTATTAATTGTTGCCGGGAAGCTAGAGTAAGTAGTTCGCCAGTTAATAGTTTGCGC
AACGTTGTTGCCATTGCTACAGGCATCGTGGTGTCACGCTCGTCGTTTGGTATGGCTTCATTCAGCTCCG
GTTCCCAACGATCAAGGCGAGTTACATGATCCCCCATGTTGTGCAAAAAAGCGGTTAGCTCCTTCGGTCC
TCCGATCGTTGTCAGAAGTAAGTTGGCCGCAGTGTTATCACTCATGGTTATGGCAGCACTGCATAATTCT
CTTACTGTCATGCCATCCGTAAGATGCTTTTCTGTGACTGGTGAGTACTCAACCAAGTCATTCTGAGAAT
AGTGTATGCGGCGACCGAGTTGCTCTTGCCCGGCGTCAATACGGGATAATACCGCGCCACATAGCAGAAC
TTTAAAAGTGCTCATCATTGGAAAACGTTCTTCGGGGCGAAAACTCTCAAGGATCTTACCGCTGTTGAGA
TCCAGTTCGATGTAACCCACTCGTGCACCCAACTGATCTTCAGCATCTTTTACTTTCACCAGCGTTTCTG
GGTGAGCAAAAACAGGAAGGCAAAATGCCGCAAAAAAGGGAATAAGGGCGACACGGAAATGTTGAATACT
CATACTCTTCCTTTTTCAATATTATTGAAGCATTTATCAGGGTTATTGTCTCATGAGCGGATACATATTT
GAATGTATTTAGAAAAATAAACAAATAGGGGTTCCGCGCACATTTCCCCGACTCGAGCCGCTATTGTGTC
AAAAGGCATACAGAGGATCTAATTTGCTGAGGAAAACAGTCAAAGAAGGAAGAGGAAGAAAGGGAAACGA
GGGGATATTTTGTGGATGCTCTACTTTTCTTGGAAATGCAAAAGATTATGCATATTTCTGTCCTCCTTTC
TCCTGTTTTATGGGGACTGATTTTTGGTGTCTCTTCTAACAGCATATCTAGTGGTGGCGGTGGCTCTAGA
AGTAAAGGAGAAGAACTTTTCACTGGAGTTGTCCCAATTCTTGTTGAATTAGATGGTGATGTTAATGGGC
ACAAATTTTCTGTCAGTGGAGAGGGTGAAGGTGATGCAACATACGGAAAACTTACCCTTAAATTTATTTG
CACTACTGGAAAACTACCTGTTCCTTGGCCAACACTTGTCACTACTTTAACTTATGGTGTTCAATGCTTT
TCAAGATACCCAGATCATATGAAACGGCATGACTTTTTCAAGAGTGCCATGCCCGAAGGTTATGTACAGG
AAAGAACTATATTTTTCAAAGATGACGGGAACTACAAGACACGTGCTGAAGTCAAGTTTGAAGGTGATAC
CCTTGTTAATAGAATCGAGTTAAAAGGTATTGATTTTAAAGAAGATGGAAACATTCTTGGACACAAATTG
GAATACAACTATAACGATCACCAGGTGTACATCATGGCAGACAAACAAAAGAATGGAATCAAAGCTAACT
TCAAAATTAGACACAACATTGAAGATGGAGGCGTTCAACTAGCAGACCATTATCAACAAAATACTCCAAT
TGGCGATGGGCCCGTCCTTTTACCAGACAACCATTACCTGTTTACAACTTCTACTCTTTCGAAAGATCCC
AACGAAAAGAGAGACCACATGGTCCTTCTTGAGTTTGTAACAGCTGCTGGGATTACACATGGCATGGATG
AACTATACAAGCTTGGTGGCGGTGGCTCGGGCGGAGGTGGGTCGGGTGGCGGCGGATCAGGCGGTGGCGG
ATCCAACAGCATACAGATAGGTAGGTACCTTTTGTCTTATGCCTTTGAATTGTGCATAATTTGGTGCTAA
TCTTTGTTCACAGTGACCAAATTAATTCATGTCATGTAGACTTATGTCATACCTTGACTGCATTCCAGAT
TTAAACTACCTAGAATATACATGATTTTTTTTTAGACTGAAGTAAAAAGACATGAGTATGCCTTTTGACA
CAACCTCTGCATTGTGAGGTCGATATTGGGCGCTCTTCCGCTTCCTCGCTCACTGACTCGCTGCGCTCGG
TCGTTCGGCTGCGGCGAGCGGTATCAGCTCACTCAAAGGCGGTAATACGGTTATCCACAGAATCAGGGGA
TAACGCAGGAAAGAACATGTGAGCAAAAGGCCAGCAAAAGGCCAGGAACCGTAAAAAGGCCGCATTGCTG
GCGTTTTTCCATAGGCTCCGCCCCCCTGACGAGCATCACAAAAATCGACGCTCAAGTCAGAGGTGGCGAA
ACCCGACAGGACTATAAAGATACCAGGCGTTTCCCCCTGGAAGCTCCCTCGTGCGCTCTCCTGTTCCGAC
CCTGCCGCTTACCGGATACCTGTCCGCCTTTCTCCCTTCGGGAAGCGTGGCGCTTTCTCATAGCTCACGC
TGTAGGTATCTCAGTTCGGTGTAGGTCGTTCGCTCCAAGCTGGGCTGTGTGCACGAACCCCCCGTTCAGC
CCGACCGCTGCGCCTTATCCGGTAACTATCGTCTTGAGTCCAACCCGGTAAGACACGACTTATCGCCACT
GGCAGCAGCCACTGGTAACAGGATTAGCAGAGCGAGGTATGTAGGCGGTGCTACAGAGTTCTTGAAGTGG
TGGCCTAACTACGGCTACACTAGAAGAACAGTATTTGGTATCTGCGCTCTGCTGAAGCCAGTTACCTTCG
GAAAAAGAGTTGGTAGCTCTTGATCCGGCAAACAAACCACCGCTGGTAGCGGTGGTTTTTTTGTTTGCAA
GCAGCAGATTACGCGCAGAAAAAAAGGATCTCAAGAAGATCCTTTGATCTTTTCTACGGGGTCTGACGCT
CAGTGGAACGAAAACTCACGTTAAGGGATTTTGGTCATGAGATTATCAAAAAGGATCTTCACCTAGATCC
TTTTAAATTAAAAATGAAGTTTTAAATCAATCTAAAGTATATATGAGTAAACTTGGTCTGACAGTTACCA
ATGCTTAATCAG
Features (pLannotate 1.2.2; 5 found; start..end, strand, type, name):
    844..948     -  promoter       AmpR promoter: bla
   1086..1178    +  CDS            GRIA2 (fragment): GRIA2_HUMAN - Also known as GLUR2. Experimental evidence at protein level: Swiss-Prot protein existence level 1. Receptor for glutamate that functions as ligand-gated ion channel in the central nervous system (PubMed:31300657). It plays an important role in excitatory synaptic transmission. L-glutamate acts as an excitatory neurotransmitter at many synapses in the central nervous system. Binding of the excitatory neurotransmitter L-glutamate induces a conformation change, leading to the opening of the cation channel, and thereby converts the chemical signal to an electrical impulse. The recept
   1191..1900    +  CDS            superecliptic pHluorin (fragment): pH-sensitive mutant of green fluorescent protein (Ng et al., 2002) excited strongly by blue light at neutral pH but minimally fluorescent at acidic pH
   2386..2974    -  rep_origin     ori: high-copy-number ColE1/pMB1/pBR322/pUC origin of replication
   3145..843     -  CDS            AmpR (across the origin): β-lactamase; bla; confers resistance to ampicillin, carbenicillin, and related antibiotics
