>Addgene plasmid #169440 | pHFS:SEP-rGluA2 TKIT donor | addgene full sequence | sequence record 334771 | Addgene NGS Result
GCAAAAGGCCAGGAACCGTAAAAAGGCCGCATTGCTGGCGTTTTTCCATAGGCTCCGCCCCCCTGACGAG
CATCACAAAAATCGACGCTCAAGTCAGAGGTGGCGAAACCCGACAGGACTATAAAGATACCAGGCGTTTC
CCCCTGGAAGCTCCCTCGTGCGCTCTCCTGTTCCGACCCTGCCGCTTACCGGATACCTGTCCGCCTTTCT
CCCTTCGGGAAGCGTGGCGCTTTCTCATAGCTCACGCTGTAGGTATCTCAGTTCGGTGTAGGTCGTTCGC
TCCAAGCTGGGCTGTGTGCACGAACCCCCCGTTCAGCCCGACCGCTGCGCCTTATCCGGTAACTATCGTC
TTGAGTCCAACCCGGTAAGACACGACTTATCGCCACTGGCAGCAGCCACTGGTAACAGGATTAGCAGAGC
GAGGTATGTAGGCGGTGCTACAGAGTTCTTGAAGTGGTGGCCTAACTACGGCTACACTAGAAGAACAGTA
TTTGGTATCTGCGCTCTGCTGAAGCCAGTTACCTTCGGAAAAAGAGTTGGTAGCTCTTGATCCGGCAAAC
AAACCACCGCTGGTAGCGGTGGTTTTTTTGTTTGCAAGCAGCAGATTACGCGCAGAAAAAAAGGATCTCA
AGAAGATCCTTTGATCTTTTCTACGGGGTCTGACGCTCAGTGGAACGAAAACTCACGTTAAGGGATTTTG
GTCATGAGATTATCAAAAAGGATCTTCACCTAGATCCTTTTAAATTAAAAATGAAGTTTTAAATCAATCT
AAAGTATATATGAGTAAACTTGGTCTGACAGTTACCAATGCTTAATCAGTGAGGCACCTATCTCAGCGAT
CTGTCTATTTCGTTCATCCATAGTTGCCTGACTCCCCGTCGTGTAGATAACTACGATACGGGAGGGCTTA
CCATCTGGCCCCAGTGCTGCAATGATACCGCGAGACCCACGCTCACCGGCTCCAGATTTATCAGCAATAA
ACCAGCCAGCCGGAAGGGCCGAGCGCAGAAGTGGTCCTGCAACTTTATCCGCCTCCATCCAGTCTATTAA
TTGTTGCCGGGAAGCTAGAGTAAGTAGTTCGCCAGTTAATAGTTTGCGCAACGTTGTTGCCATTGCTACA
GGCATCGTGGTGTCACGCTCGTCGTTTGGTATGGCTTCATTCAGCTCCGGTTCCCAACGATCAAGGCGAG
TTACATGATCCCCCATGTTGTGCAAAAAAGCGGTTAGCTCCTTCGGTCCTCCGATCGTTGTCAGAAGTAA
GTTGGCCGCAGTGTTATCACTCATGGTTATGGCAGCACTGCATAATTCTCTTACTGTCATGCCATCCGTA
AGATGCTTTTCTGTGACTGGTGAGTACTCAACCAAGTCATTCTGAGAATAGTGTATGCGGCGACCGAGTT
GCTCTTGCCCGGCGTCAATACGGGATAATACCGCGCCACATAGCAGAACTTTAAAAGTGCTCATCATTGG
AAAACGTTCTTCGGGGCGAAAACTCTCAAGGATCTTACCGCTGTTGAGATCCAGTTCGATGTAACCCACT
CGTGCACCCAACTGATCTTCAGCATCTTTTACTTTCACCAGCGTTTCTGGGTGAGCAAAAACAGGAAGGC
AAAATGCCGCAAAAAAGGGAATAAGGGCGACACGGAAATGTTGAATACTCATACTCTTCCTTTTTCAATA
TTATTGAAGCATTTATCAGGGTTATTGTCTCATGAGCGGATACATATTTGAATGTATTTAGAAAAATAAA
CAAATAGGGGTTCCGCGCACATTTCCCCGACTCGAGCCGCTATTGTGTCAAAAGGCATACAGAGGATCTA
ATTTGCTGAGGAAAACAGTCAAAGAAGGAAGAGGAAGAAAGGGAAACGAGGGGATATTTTGTGGATGCTC
TACTTTTCTTGGAAATGCAAAAGATTATGCATATTTCTGTCCTCCTTTCTCCTGTTTTATGGGGACTGAT
TTTTGGTGTCTCTTCTAACAGCATATCTAGTGGTGGCGGTGGCTCTAGAAGTAAAGGAGAAGAACTTTTC
ACTGGAGTTGTCCCAATTCTTGTTGAATTAGATGGTGATGTTAATGGGCACAAATTTTCTGTCAGTGGAG
AGGGTGAAGGTGATGCAACATACGGAAAACTTACCCTTAAATTTATTTGCACTACTGGAAAACTACCTGT
TCCTTGGCCAACACTTGTCACTACTTTAACTTATGGTGTTCAATGCTTTTCAAGATACCCAGATCATATG
AAACGGCATGACTTTTTCAAGAGTGCCATGCCCGAAGGTTATGTACAGGAAAGAACTATATTTTTCAAAG
ATGACGGGAACTACAAGACACGTGCTGAAGTCAAGTTTGAAGGTGATACCCTTGTTAATAGAATCGAGTT
AAAAGGTATTGATTTTAAAGAAGATGGAAACATTCTTGGACACAAATTGGAATACAACTATAACGATCAC
CAGGTGTACATCATGGCAGACAAACAAAAGAATGGAATCAAAGCTAACTTCAAAATTAGACACAACATTG
AAGATGGAGGCGTTCAACTAGCAGACCATTATCAACAAAATACTCCAATTGGCGATGGGCCCGTCCTTTT
ACCAGACAACCATTACCTGTTTACAACTTCTACTCTTTCGAAAGATCCCAACGAAAAGAGAGACCACATG
GTCCTTCTTGAGTTTGTAACAGCTGCTGGGATTACACATGGCATGGATGAACTATACAAGCTTGGTGGCG
GTGGCTCGGGCGGAGGTGGGTCGGGTGGCGGCGGATCAGGCGGTGGCGGATCCAACAGCATACAGATAGG
TAGGTACCTTTTGTCTTATGCCTTTGAATTGTGCATAATTTGGTGCTAATCTTTGTTCACAGTGACCAAA
TTAATTCATGTCATGTAGACTTATGTCATACCTTGACTGCATTCCAGATTTAAACTACCTAGAATATACA
TGATTTTTTTTTTAGACTGAAGTAAAAAGACATGAGTATGCCTTTTGACACAACCTCTGCATTGTGAGGT
CGATATTGGGCGCTCTTCCGCTTCCTCGCTCACTGACTCGCTGCGCTCGGTCGTTCGGCTGCGGCGAGCG
GTATCAGCTCACTCAAAGGCGGTAATACGGTTATCCACAGAATCAGGGGATAACGCAGGAAAGAACATGT
GAGCAAAAGGCCA
Features (pLannotate 1.2.2; 6 found; start..end, strand, type, name):
     43..631     -  rep_origin     ori: high-copy-number ColE1/pMB1/pBR322/pUC origin of replication
    802..1662    -  CDS            AmpR: β-lactamase; bla; confers resistance to ampicillin, carbenicillin, and related antibiotics
   1663..1767    -  promoter       AmpR promoter: bla
   1905..1997    +  CDS            GRIA2 (fragment): GRIA2_HUMAN - Also known as GLUR2. Experimental evidence at protein level: Swiss-Prot protein existence level 1. Receptor for glutamate that functions as ligand-gated ion channel in the central nervous system (PubMed:31300657). It plays an important role in excitatory synaptic transmission. L-glutamate acts as an excitatory neurotransmitter at many synapses in the central nervous system. Binding of the excitatory neurotransmitter L-glutamate induces a conformation change, leading to the opening of the cation channel, and thereby converts the chemical signal to an electrical impulse. The recept
   2010..2719    +  CDS            superecliptic pHluorin (fragment): pH-sensitive mutant of green fluorescent protein (Ng et al., 2002) excited strongly by blue light at neutral pH but minimally fluorescent at acidic pH
   3025..3158    -  rep_origin     RSF ori (fragment): Plasmids containing the RSF 1030 origin of replication can be propagated in E. coli cells that contain additional plasmids with compatible origins.
