[The description below was written by a language model from this plasmid's Addgene catalogue record and pLannotate feature annotations shown in this document.]
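Description:
pHFS:SEP-rGluA2 TKIT donor is a small (about 3.2 kb) donor plasmid built on the pHFS backbone and catalogued as a mammalian expression/CRISPR vector. It supplies the template DNA for TKIT knock-in of super ecliptic pHluorin (SEP) into the rat gene encoding the AMPA receptor subunit GluA2 (Gria2). It is maintained in E. coli at high copy through a ColE1/pUC-type origin and selected with ampicillin via a β-lactamase gene driven by its own bla promoter. One of the two sequence records also shows a short match to the RSF origin, but this is only a fragment and is probably not a functional second replicon.

The payload, assembled by Gibson cloning, consists of a short GRIA2 coding fragment of roughly 90 nt (matched by the annotation software to the human orthologue, although the record gives the species as rat), followed after a brief gap by a nearly full-length SEP coding sequence on the same strand. No mammalian promoter, polyadenylation signal, guide RNA cassette or Cas9 is annotated. This fits a donor meant to place the tag under control of the endogenous locus, with nuclease and guides supplied separately. A few hundred bases flanking the annotated insert carry no annotation, and the record does not state what they contain, such as additional genomic sequence or guide target sites.

SEP is a pH-sensitive GFP variant that fluoresces brightly at neutral pH and is largely quenched in acidic compartments, so tagging endogenous GluA2 with it is typically used to distinguish surface-exposed receptors from intracellular pools. The associated work describes an optimized CRISPR/Cas9 approach for precise genome editing in neurons. The depositor and sequencing-derived records agree closely, differing by one nucleotide in length and in their start coordinate.
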