Addgene plasmid #169440: pHFS:SEP-rGluA2 TKIT donor
Purpose: Donor DNA for TKIT knockin of SEP to GluA2 in rat
Depositing lab: Richard Huganir. Depositing organization: Johns Hopkins University and School of Medicine. Publication: An optimized CRISPR/Cas9 approach for precise genome editing in neurons. Fang H, Bygrave AM, Roth RH, Johnson RC, Huganir RL. Elife. 2021 Mar 10;10. pii: 65202. doi: 10.7554/eLife.65202. PubMed 33689678.
Backbone
  Vector backbone: pHFS
  Vector type: Mammalian Expression, CRISPR
Growth in bacteria
  Bacterial resistance: Ampicillin, 100 μg/mL
  Growth temperature: 37°C
  Growth strain: DH5alpha
  Copy number: High Copy
Gene/Insert
  Gene/Insert name: Super ecliptic pHluorin (SEP)
  Species: R. norvegicus (rat)
  Cloning method: Gibson Cloning
Terms and licenses: Academic/Nonprofit Terms; Industry Terms: Not Available to Industry
How to cite: pHFS:SEP-rGluA2 TKIT donor was a gift from Richard Huganir (Addgene plasmid # 169440 ; http://n2t.net/addgene:169440 ; RRID:Addgene_169440)
